Addgene plasmid #62872: pJW4.17
Purpose: Bacterial expression of MBP-MBK-2 K196R
Depositing lab: Geraldine Seydoux. Depositing organization: Johns Hopkins University and School of Medicine. Publication: Regulation of RNA granule dynamics by phosphorylation of serine-rich, intrinsically disordered proteins in C. elegans. Wang JT, Smith J, Chen BC, Schmidt H, Rasoloson D, Paix A, Lambrus BG, Calidas D, Betzig E, Seydoux G. Elife. 2014 Dec 23;4. doi: 10.7554/eLife.04591. PubMed 25535836.
Backbone
  Vector backbone: pMAL-c2X Gateway compatible destination vector
  Backbone size w/o insert (bp): 8356
  Vector type: Bacterial Expression
Growth in bacteria
  Bacterial resistance: Ampicillin, 100 μg/mL
  Growth temperature: 37°C
  Growth strain: DH5alpha
  Copy number: Unknown
Gene/Insert
  Gene/Insert name: MBP-MBK-2 K196R
  Species: C. elegans (nematode)
  Insert size (bp): 1529
  Mutation: K196R
  Tag / fusion protein: MBP (N terminal on backbone)
  Cloning method: Gateway Cloning
  Sequencing primers: 5′ MBP-F
Terms and licenses: Academic/Nonprofit Terms; Industry Terms: Not Available to Industry
How to cite: pJW4.17 was a gift from Geraldine Seydoux (Addgene plasmid # 62872 ; http://n2t.net/addgene:62872 ; RRID:Addgene_62872)
