[The description below was written by a language model from this plasmid's Addgene catalogue record.]
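Description:
pJW4.17 is a bacterial expression plasmid built on a Gateway-compatible destination version of pMAL-c2X, a vector designed to produce proteins in E. coli as fusions to maltose-binding protein (MBP). It is selected with ampicillin; the record lists the copy number as unknown and includes no feature table, so the origin of replication, promoter and other backbone elements are not explicitly documented. pMAL-c2X vectors generally drive cytoplasmic expression of the MBP fusion from an IPTG-inducible tac promoter, but this is background on the vector family rather than something stated in the record.

The insert, introduced by Gateway recombination, is a roughly 1.5 kb coding sequence for the C. elegans kinase MBK-2 carrying a K196R substitution, placed downstream of the backbone-encoded MBP so that the tag sits at the N terminus of the fusion. The record does not say what the mutation does. A lysine-to-arginine change of this kind in a kinase is commonly used to disable catalytic activity, which would make this construct a likely kinase-dead control, but that interpretation is inferred. The MBP moiety typically improves solubility and allows affinity purification on amylose resin.

The stated purpose is bacterial expression of MBP-MBK-2 K196R. The associated work concerns how phosphorylation of serine-rich, intrinsically disordered proteins regulates RNA granule dynamics in C. elegans, which suggests the recombinant protein was made for biochemical experiments such as in vitro kinase assays, probably alongside a wild-type MBK-2 counterpart.
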