>Addgene plasmid #62872 | pJW4.17 | addgene partial sequence | sequence record 107340 | MBP-F 5'-GATGAAGCCCTGAAAGACGCGCAG-3'
GAACAACAACAACAATAACAATAACAACAACCTCGGGATCGAGGGAAGGATCACAAGTTTGTACAAAAAA
GCAGGCTTAATGACACTTTTTGAGCCGTCAACATCGGGCAATCGAATGGGGTATAGAGGCTCGTCCAACT
CGTCATCTGGTGTTGGATCGGGAGGATCTGGAAGTCTGATGACGCAATCGATCGGTGGACCCAATAAACA
TTTGTCAGCGTCACACTCAACACTAAATACTGCATCAACTCACGATATGATGCATTCGAAGATTCCAAAG
AGCCCGAGCAATGAGAGTTTAAGCCGATCACACACATCCTCGTCGGGAGGCAGTCAAGGTGGACACAATT
CGAATTCTGGTTCAAACTCTGGTTTCCGACCGGAAGATGCTGTACAGACGTTTGGCGCGAAGCTGGTGCC
GTTTGAGAAAAATGAGATTTACAACTATACACGGGTCTTTTTCGTCGGATCACACGCTAAAAAGCAGGCC
GGTGTGATTGGTGGTGCGAATAATGGTGGATATGATGATGAAAATGGGTCCTATCAGCTTGTTGTACACG
ATCATATTGCGTACCGGTACGAGGTGCTCAAGGTTATCGGAAAAGGATCGTTTGGACAGGTAATCAAGGC
ATTCGATCACAAATATCAACAATATGTGGCTCTGAGGCTTGTAAGAAATGAGAAGCGATTCCATCGTCAG
GCTGACGAGGAGATTCGAATTCTTGATCATTTGCGGCGGCAGGATTCCGATGGAACACACAATATTATCC
ATATGCTCGACTATTTCAATTTCCGTAATCACAAGTGCATCACGTTTGAGCTTCTCAGCATCAACCTTTA
CGAGTTGATCAAGAGGAACAAGTTCCAAGGATTCTCACTGATGCTCGTGAGAAAATTCGCTTATTCTATG
CTCTTGTGTCTGGATCTTTTACAAAAGAACAGGCTGATTCATTGTGATTTGAAGCCGGAAAATGTTCTGT
TGAAGCAACAAGGACGGAGTGGAATAAAAGTCATCGATTTTGGTTCATCTTGCTTCGACGATCAACGTAT
ATACACATATATT
