>Addgene plasmid #62872 | pJW4.17 | addgene partial sequence | sequence record 107341 | M13pUC-Fwd 5'-CCCAGTCACGACGTTGTAAAACG-3'
GCCTGCAGGTCGACTCTAGAGGATCCGAATTCTGAAATATCACCACTTTGTACAAGAAAGCTGGGTCTAG
AAAATAATAAAACAAACCTCATGATCGGCAAGTCCTCCCATCGACTCCAGTCCATCCCGTGGTGGATTGG
GTAACCTGCGACGAAGCCACTTGTGTTTCAAAGCTTGAGCTGGAGTCATTCTGGTCTCCGGATCCCAATC
GAGACATCTCTTCAAGAAATCCACGAATAACTCGTCACCCATGTTCTTCAACGCTGTCGACCACGACCGC
GAAGCCGGTGGTCCACGCATCTTTCCTCGCTTCGATCGTGCTCCGGCGAGAACTACCGAACCATCTGGCA
TCGATGTGGCCGTGCAATAACGTGGATATCCTTTCGATGTGATGAAAGTACGCGCACGTTTCGCTGTTTC
TAAACTTTTCGGTGGTGGCATTCCGAGTAGTTCAATGATAAGTGCCAGCTGGTCATTCTCATCCTCTCCA
GGCAATAATGGATATCCGGTGAGAAGCTCGGCAAGAATACATCCAAGTGACCACATGTCTATTGGCATTC
CGTATTTTGTCCCAAGAATCACTTCTGGAGCTCTGTAGAATCTGGACTGAATATATGTGTATATACGTTG
ATCGTCGAAGCAAGATGAACCAAAATCGATGACTTTTATTCCACTCCGTCCTTGTTGCTTCAACAGAACA
TTTTCCGGCTTCAAATCACAATGAATCAGCCTGTTCTTTTGTAAAAGATCCAGACACAAGAGCATAGAAT
AAGCGAATTTTCTCACGAGCATCAGTGAGAATCCTTGGAACTTGTTCCTCTTGATCAACTCGTAAAGGTT
GATGCTGAGAAGCTCAAACGTGATGCACTTGTGATTACGGAAATTGAAATAGTCGAGCATATGGATAATA
TTGTGTGTTCCATCGGAATCCTGCCGCCGCAAATGATCAAGAAT
